>Addgene plasmid #73150 | pDisplay sHRPb-KDEL | depositor full sequence | sequence record 134536 | Full plasmid sequence
GCGCGCGTTGACATTGATTATTGACTAGTTATTAATAGTAATCAATTACGGGGTCATTAGTTCATAGCCC
ATATATGGAGTTCCGCGTTACATAACTTACGGTAAATGGCCCGCCTGGCTGACCGCCCAACGACCCCCGC
CCATTGACGTCAATAATGACGTATGTTCCCATAGTAACGCCAATAGGGACTTTCCATTGACGTCAATGGG
TGGACTATTTACGGTAAACTGCCCACTTGGCAGTACATCAAGTGTATCATATGCCAAGTACGCCCCCTAT
TGACGTCAATGACGGTAAATGGCCCGCCTGGCATTATGCCCAGTACATGACCTTATGGGACTTTCCTACT
TGGCAGTACATCTACGTATTAGTCATCGCTATTACCATGGTGATGCGGTTTTGGCAGTACATCAATGGGC
GTGGATAGCGGTTTGACTCACGGGGATTTCCAAGTCTCCACCCCATTGACGTCAATGGGAGTTTGTTTTG
GCACCAAAATCAACGGGACTTTCCAAAATGTCGTAACAACTCCGCCCCATTGACGCAAATGGGCGGTAGG
CGTGTACGGTGGGAGGTCTATATAAGCAGAGCTCTCTGGCTAACTAGAGAACCCACTGCTTACTGGCTTA
TCGAAATTAATACGACTCACTATAGGGAGACCCAAGCTTGGTACCGAGCTCGGATCCACTAGTAACGGCC
GCCAGTGTGCTGGAATTCGGCTTGGGGATATCCACCATGGAGACAGACACACTCCTGCTATGGGTACTGC
TGCTCTGGGTTCCAGGTTCCACTGGTGACGGGGCCCAGCCGGCCAGATCTGGCAAGCCCATCCCCAACCC
CCTGCTGGGCCTGGACAGCACCAACTTGTCTGCACTGGTTGACTTTGACCTGCGCACCCCAACCATCTTC
GACAATAAGTATTACGTCAATCTGGAGGAACAGAAGGGCCTGATTCAGTCCGACCAGGAGCTGTTCAGTT
CCCCAGATGCTACCGACACTATTCCTCTTGTGCGCAGCTTCGCTAATAGCACACAAACCTTTTTCAATGC
TTTCGTGGAAGCTATGGATCGGATGGGAAATATAACGCCCCTGACGGGTACGCAGGGACAGATAAGACGG
AACTGTAGGGTCGTGAACAGCAACTCTGGCAGCGGCAAGGACGAGCTGTAATAATGTGGCGCGCCAGTCG
ACGAACAAAAACTCATCTCAGAAGAGGATCTGAATGCTGTGGGCCAGGACACGCAGGAGGTCATCGTGGT
GCCACACTCCTTGCCCTTTAAGGTGGTGGTGATCTCAGCCATCCTGGCCCTGGTGGTGCTCACCATCATC
TCCCTTATCATCCTCATCATGCTTGGCAGAAGAAGCCACGTTAGGCGGCCGCTCGAGATCAGCCTCGACT
GTGCCTTCTAGTTGCCAGCCATCTGTTGTTTGCCCCTCCCCCGTGCCTTCCTTGACCCTGGAAGGTGCCA
CTCCCACTGTCCTTTCCTAATAAAATGAGGAAATTGCATCGCATTGTCTGAGTAGGTGTCATTCTATTCT
GGGGGGTGGGGTGGGGCAGGACAGCAAGGGGGAGGATTGGGAAGACAATAGCAGGCATGCTGGGGATGCG
GTGGGCTCTATGGCTTCTGAGGCGGAAAGAACCAGTGGCGGTAATACGGTTATCCACAGAATCAGGGGAT
AACGCAGGAAAGAACATGTGAGCAAAAGGCCAGCAAAAGGCCAGGAACCGTAAAAAGGCCGCGTTGCTGG
CGTTTTTCCATAGGCTCCGCCCCCCTGACGAGCATCACAAAAATCGACGCTCAAGTCAGAGGTGGCGAAA
CCCGACAGGACTATAAAGATACCAGGCGTTTCCCCCTGGAAGCTCCCTCGTGCGCTCTCCTGTTCCGACC
CTGCCGCTTACCGGATACCTGTCCGCCTTTCTCCCTTCGGGAAGCGTGGCGCTTTCTCATAGCTCACGCT
GTAGGTATCTCAGTTCGGTGTAGGTCGTTCGCTCCAAGCTGGGCTGTGTGCACGAACCCCCCGTTCAGCC
CGACCGCTGCGCCTTATCCGGTAACTATCGTCTTGAGTCCAACCCGGTAAGACACGACTTATCGCCACTG
GCAGCAGCCACTGGTAACAGGATTAGCAGAGCGAGGTATGTAGGCGGTGCTACAGAGTTCTTGAAGTGGT
GGCCTAACTACGGCTACACTAGAAGGACAGTATTTGGTATCTGCGCTCTGCTGAAGCCAGTTACCTTCGG
AAAAAGAGTTGGTAGCTCTTGATCCGGCAAACAAACCACCGCTGGTAGCGGTGGTTTTTTTGTTTGCAAG
CAGCAGATTACGCGCAGAAAAAAAGGATCTCAAGAAGATCCTTTGATCTTTTCTACGGGGTCTGACGCTC
AGTGGAACGAAAACTCACGTTAAGGGATTTTGGTCATGAGATTATCAAAAAGGATCTTCACCTAGATCCT
TTTAAATTAAAAATGAAGTTTTAAATCAATCTAAAGTATATATGAGTAACCTGAGGCTATGGCAGGGCCT
GCCGCCCCGACGTTGGCTGCGAGCCCTGGGCCTTCACCCGAACTTGGGGGGTGGGGTGGGGAAAAGGAAG
AAACGCGGGCGTATTGGCCCCAATGGGGTCTCGGTGGGGTATCGACAGAGTGCCAGCCCTGGGACCGAAC
CCCGCGTTTATGAACAAACGACCCAACACCGTGCGTTTTATTCTGTCTTTTTATTGCCGTCATAGCGCGG
GTTCCTTCCGGTATTGTCTCCTTCCGTGTTTCAGTTAGCCTCCCCCTAGGGTGGGCGAAGAACTCCAGCA
TGAGATCCCCGCGCTGGAGGATCATCCAGCCGGCGTCCCGGAAAACGATTCCGAAGCCCAACCTTTCATA
GAAGGCGGCGGTGGAATCGAAATCTCGTGATGGCAGGTTGGGCGTCGCTTGGTCGGTCATTTCGAACCCC
AGAGTCCCGCTCAGAAGAACTCGTCAAGAAGGCGATAGAAGGCGATGCGCTGCGAATCGGGAGCGGCGAT
ACCGTAAAGCACGAGGAAGCGGTCAGCCCATTCGCCGCCAAGCTCTTCAGCAATATCACGGGTAGCCAAC
GCTATGTCCTGATAGCGGTCCGCCACACCCAGCCGGCCACAGTCGATGAATCCAGAAAAGCGGCCATTTT
CCACCATGATATTCGGCAAGCAGGCATCGCCATGGGTCACGACGAGATCCTCGCCGTCGGGCATGCTCGC
CTTGAGCCTGGCGAACAGTTCGGCTGGCGCGAGCCCCTGATGCTCTTCGTCCAGATCATCCTGATCGACA
AGACCGGCTTCCATCCGAGTACGTGCTCGCTCGATGCGATGTTTCGCTTGGTGGTCGAATGGGCAGGTAG
CCGGATCAAGCGTATGCAGCCGCCGCATTGCATCAGCCATGATGGATACTTTCTCGGCAGGAGCAAGGTG
AGATGACAGGAGATCCTGCCCCGGCACTTCGCCCAATAGCAGCCAGTCCCTTCCCGCTTCAGTGACAACG
TCGAGCACAGCTGCGCAAGGAACGCCCGTCGTGGCCAGCCACGATAGCCGCGCTGCCTCGTCTTGCAGTT
CATTCAGGGCACCGGACAGGTCGGTCTTGACAAAAAGAACCGGGCGCCCCTGCGCTGACAGCCGGAACAC
GGCGGCATCAGAGCAGCCGATTGTCTGTTGTGCCCAGTCATAGCCGAATAGCCTCTCCACCCAAGCGGCC
GGAGAACCTGCGTGCAATCCATCTTGTTCAATCATGCGAAACGATCCTCATCCTGTCTCTTGATCGATCT
TTGCAAAAGCCTAGGCCTCCAAAAAAGCCTCCTCACTACTTCTGAAATAGCTCAGAGGCCGAGGAGGCGG
CCTCGGCCTCTGCATAAATAAAAAAAATTAGTCAGCCATGGGGCGGAGAATGGGCGGAACTGGGCGGAGT
TAGGGGCGGGATGGGCGGAGTTAGGGGCGGGACTATGGTTGCTGACTAATTGAGATGCATGCTTTGCATA
CTTCTGCCTGCTGGGGAGCCTGGGGACTTTCCACACCTGGTTGCTGACTAATTGAGATGCATGCTTTGCA
TACTTCTGCCTGCTGGGGAGCCTGGGGACTTTCCACACCCTAACTGACACACATTCCACAGCTGGTTCTT
TCCGCCTCAGGACTCTTCCTTTTTCAATAAATCAATCTAAAGTATATATGAGTAAACTTGGTCTGACAGT
TACCAATGCTTAATCAGTGAGGCACCTATCTCAGCGATCTGTCTATTTCGTTCATCCATAGTTGCCTGAC
TCCCCGTCGTGTAGATAACTACGATACGGGAGGGCTTACCATCTGGCCCCAGTGCTGCAATGATACCGCG
AGACCCACGCTCACCGGCTCCAGATTTATCAGCAATAAACCAGCCAGCCGGAAGGGCCGAGCGCAGAAGT
GGTCCTGCAACTTTATCCGCCTCCATCCAGTCTATTAATTGTTGCCGGGAAGCTAGAGTAAGTAGTTCGC
CAGTTAATAGTTTGCGCAACGTTGTTGCCATTGCTACAGGCATCGTGGTGTCACGCTCGTCGTTTGGTAT
GGCTTCATTCAGCTCCGGTTCCCAACGATCAAGGCGAGTTACATGATCCCCCATGTTGTGCAAAAAAGCG
GTTAGCTCCTTCGGTCCTCCGATCGTTGTCAGAAGTAAGTTGGCCGCAGTGTTATCACTCATGGTTATGG
CAGCACTGCATAATTCTCTTACTGTCATGCCATCCGTAAGATGCTTTTCTGTGACTGGTGAGTACTCAAC
CAAGTCATTCTGAGAATAGTGTATGCGGCGACCGAGTTGCTCTTGCCCGGCGTCAATACGGGATAATACC
GCGCCACATAGCAGAACTTTAAAAGTGCTCATCATTGGAAAACGTTCTTCGGGGCGAAAACTCTCAAGGA
TCTTACCGCTGTTGAGATCCAGTTCGATGTAACCCACTCGTGCACCCAACTGATCTTCAGCATCTTTTAC
TTTCACCAGCGTTTCTGGGTGAGCAAAAACAGGAAGGCAAAATGCCGCAAAAAAGGGAATAAGGGCGACA
CGGAAATGTTGAATACTCATACTCTTCCTTTTTCAATATTATTGAAGCATTTATCAGGGTTATTGTCTCA
TGAGCGGATACATATTTGAATGTATTTAGAAAAATAAACAAATAGGGGTTCCGCGCACATTTCCCCGAAA
AGTGCCACCTG
[124 nt withheld, positions 5192-5315]
C
[91 nt withheld, positions 5317-5407]
A
[49 nt withheld, positions 5409-5457]
CCTTTGACGTTGGAGTCCACGTTCTTT
[37 nt withheld, positions 5485-5521]
ACCCTATCTCGGTCTATTCTTTTGATTTATAAGGGATTTTGCCGATTTCGGCCTATTGGTTAAAAAATGA
GCTGATTTAACAAAAATTTAACGCGAATTTTAACAAAATATTAACGCTTACAATTTAC
Features (pLannotate 1.2.2; 19 found; start..end, strand, type, name):
     10..389     +  enhancer       CMV enhancer: human cytomegalovirus immediate early enhancer
    390..593     +  promoter       CMV promoter: human cytomegalovirus (CMV) immediate early promoter
    589..622     +  LTR            5' LTR (truncated) (fragment): truncated 5' long terminal repeat (LTR) from HIV-1
    638..656     +  promoter       T7 promoter: promoter for bacteriophage T7 RNA polymerase
    737..799     +  sig_peptide    Igκ leader: leader sequence from mouse immunoglobulin κ light chain
    839..1147    +  CDS            PRXC1A (fragment): PER1A_ARMRU - Also known as HPRC1. Experimental evidence at protein level: Swiss-Prot protein existence level 1. Removal of H(2)O(2), oxidation of toxic reductants, biosynthesis and degradation of lignin, suberization, auxin catabolism, response to environmental stresses such as wounding, pathogen attack and oxidative stress. These functions might be dependent on each isozyme/isoform in each plant tissue. From Armoracia rusticana (Horseradish) (Armoracia laphatifolia).
   1226..1371    +  CDS            PDGFRβ TM domain: transmembrane domain from platelet derived growth factor receptor beta
   1399..1623    +  polyA_signal   bGH poly(A) signal: bovine growth hormone polyadenylation signal
   1627..1645    +  promoter       SV40 promoter (fragment): SV40 enhancer and early promoter
   1755..2343    -  rep_origin     ori: high-copy-number ColE1/pMB1/pBR322/pUC origin of replication
   2565..2581    +  polyA_signal   bGH poly(A) signal (fragment): bovine growth hormone polyadenylation signal
   2672..2719    -  polyA_signal   HSV TK poly(A) signal: herpes simplex virus thymidine kinase polyadenylation signal (Cole and Stacy, 1985)
   2778..2930    -  CDS            ble (fragment): BLE_KLEPN - Experimental evidence at protein level: Swiss-Prot protein existence level 1. Binding protein with a strong affinity to the bleomycin family of antibiotics. Binds to CL990; an antimitotic-antibiotic compound. From Klebsiella pneumoniae.
   2951..3745    -  CDS            NeoR/KanR: aminoglycoside phosphotransferase from Tn5; aph(3')-II (or nptII); confers resistance to neomycin, kanamycin, and G418 (Geneticin®)
   3780..4140    -  promoter       SV40 promoter: SV40 enhancer and early promoter
   4142..4159    -  promoter       AmpR promoter (fragment): bla
   4200..5060    -  CDS            AmpR: β-lactamase; bla; confers resistance to ampicillin, carbenicillin, and related antibiotics
   5061..5165    -  promoter       AmpR promoter: bla
   5192..5620    +  rep_origin     f1 ori (sequence partly withheld): f1 bacteriophage origin of replication; arrow indicates direction of (+) strand synthesis
