[The description below was written by a language model from this plasmid's Addgene catalogue record and pLannotate feature annotations shown in this document.]
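Description:
pDisplay sHRPb-KDEL is a mammalian expression plasmid built on the pDisplay backbone (about 5.6 kb in total) that delivers the small fragment of split horseradish peroxidase to the lumen of the endoplasmic reticulum. It is propagated in E. coli as a high-copy plasmid through a ColE1/pUC-type origin with ampicillin selection (AmpR, β-lactamase). It also carries an f1 origin for single-stranded DNA production. For mammalian cells, an SV40 promoter drives a NeoR/KanR cassette followed by an HSV TK polyadenylation signal, allowing G418 selection of stable transfectants.

The expression cassette uses the CMV enhancer and immediate early promoter, with a T7 promoter just downstream that also serves as a sequencing primer site, and ends in a bGH poly(A) signal. The 435 bp synthetic insert encodes, in order, the mouse Igκ light chain leader, an N-terminal V5 epitope tag, sHRPb, a three-residue linker, a KDEL motif and a stop codon. sHRPb corresponds to residues 214–308 of horseradish peroxidase with the N255D and L299R substitutions. The Igκ leader directs the protein into the secretory pathway, and KDEL is the standard retrieval signal that retains it in the ER. The feature table still annotates the PDGFRβ transmembrane domain of pDisplay downstream of the insert. Because the depositor places a stop codon after KDEL, this anchor should not be translated, so the product is expected to be soluble and luminal rather than displayed on the cell surface.

On its own the fragment is the inactive half of a split reporter. Per the associated publication title, split HRP was developed for detecting intercellular protein–protein interactions and visualising synapses. This construct would presumably be co-expressed with the complementary large fragment, which the record does not describe, to test peroxidase reconstitution within the ER.
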