Addgene plasmid #73150: pDisplay sHRPb-KDEL
Purpose: Small fragment of split HRP targeted for expression in the lumen of the endoplasmic reticulum (ER). CMV promoter.
Depositing lab: Alice Ting. Depositing organization: Massachusetts Institute of Technology. Publication: A split horseradish peroxidase for the detection of intercellular protein-protein interactions and sensitive visualization of synapses. Martell JD, Yamagata M, Deerinck TJ, Phan S, Kwa CG, Ellisman MH, Sanes JR, Ting AY. Nat Biotechnol. 2016 May 30. doi: 10.1038/nbt.3563. PubMed 27240195.
Backbone
  Vector backbone: pDisplay
  Backbone size w/o insert (bp): 5208
  Total vector size (bp): 5643
  Vector type: Mammalian Expression
  Selectable markers: Neomycin (select with G418)
Growth in bacteria
  Bacterial resistance: Ampicillin, 100 μg/mL
  Growth temperature: 37°C
  Growth strain: DH5alpha
  Copy number: High Copy
Gene/Insert
  Gene/Insert name: sHRPb-KDEL
  Species: Synthetic
  Insert size (bp): 435
  Promoter: CMV
  Tag / fusion protein: V5 tag (N terminal on insert)
  Cloning method: Restriction Enzyme; 5′ cloning site BglII (not destroyed); 3′ cloning site AscI (not destroyed)
  Sequencing primers: 5′ T7
Terms and licenses: Academic/Nonprofit Terms; Industry Terms: Not Available to Industry
Depositor comments: sHRPb is the small split HRP fragment. It consists of amino acids 214-308 of horseradish peroxidase (HRP) with the following 2 mutations: N255D, L299R The insert contains the following features: EcoRI-Ig k-chain ss-BglII-V5 epitope tag-sHRPb-3 aa linker-KDEL-Stop-AscI V5 epitope tag: GKPIPNPLLGLDST 3 aa linker: GSG
How to cite: pDisplay sHRPb-KDEL was a gift from Alice Ting (Addgene plasmid # 73150 ; http://n2t.net/addgene:73150 ; RRID:Addgene_73150)
