>Addgene plasmid #73150 | pDisplay sHRPb-KDEL | depositor partial sequence | sequence record 134537 | Coding region
ATGGAGACAGACACACTCCTGCTATGGGTACTGCTGCTCTGGGTTCCAGGTTCCACTGGTGACGGGGCCC
AGCCGGCCAGATCTGGCAAGCCCATCCCCAACCCCCTGCTGGGCCTGGACAGCACCAACTTGTCTGCACT
GGTTGACTTTGACCTGCGCACCCCAACCATCTTCGACAATAAGTATTACGTCAATCTGGAGGAACAGAAG
GGCCTGATTCAGTCCGACCAGGAGCTGTTCAGTTCCCCAGATGCTACCGACACTATTCCTCTTGTGCGCA
GCTTCGCTAATAGCACACAAACCTTTTTCAATGCTTTCGTGGAAGCTATGGATCGGATGGGAAATATAAC
GCCCCTGACGGGTACGCAGGGACAGATAAGACGGAACTGTAGGGTCGTGAACAGCAACTCTGGCAGCGGC
AAGGACGAGCTGTAA
