>Addgene plasmid #73150 | pDisplay sHRPb-KDEL | addgene partial sequence | sequence record 150093 | CMV-F 5'-CGCAAATGGGCGGTAGGCGTG-3'
TAGCGAGCTCTCTGGCTAACTAGAGAACCCACTGCTTACTGGCTTATCGAAATTAATACGACTCACTATA
GGGAGACCCAAGCTTGGTACCGAGCTCGGATCCACTAGTAACGGCCGCCAGTGTGCTGGAATTCGGCTTG
GGGATATCCACCATGGAGACAGACACACTCCTGCTATGGGTACTGCTGCTCTGGGTTCCAGGTTCCACTG
GTGACGGGGCCCAGCCGGCCAGATCTGGCAAGCCCATCCCCAACCCCCTGCTGGGCCTGGACAGCACCAA
CTTGTCTGCACTGGTTGACTTTGACCTGCGCACCCCAACCATCTTCGACAATAAGTATTACGTCAATCTG
GAGGAACAGAAGGGCCTGATTCAGTCCGACCAGGAGCTGTTCAGTTCCCCAGATGCTACCGACACTATTC
CTCTTGTGCGCAGCTTCGCTAATAGCACACAAACCTTTTTCAATGCTTTCGTGGAAGCTATGGATCGGAT
GGGAAATATAACGCCCCTGACGGGTACGCAGGGACAGATAAGACGGAACTGTAGGGTCGTGAACAGCAAC
TCTGGCAGCGGCAAGGACGAGCTGTAATAATGTGGCGCGCCAGTCGACGAACAAAAACTCATCTCAGAAG
AGGATCTGAATGCTGTGGGCCAGGACACGCAGGAGGTCATCGTGGTGCCACACTCCTTGCCCTTTAAGGT
GGTGGTGATCTCAGCCATCCTGGCCCTGGTGGTGCTCACCATCATCTCCCTTATCATCCTCATCATGC
