>Addgene plasmid #73150 | pDisplay sHRPb-KDEL | addgene partial sequence | sequence record 150097 | SV40pro-F2 5'-CCCCATGGCTGACTAATTTTT-3'
CTTTCAGAAGTAGTGAGGAGGCTTTTTTGGAGGCCTAGGCTTTTGCAAAGATCGATCAAGAGACAGGATG
AGGATCGTTTCGCATGATTGAACAAGATGGATTGCACGCAGGTTCTCCGGCCGCTTGGGTGGAGAGGCTA
TTCGGCTATGACTGGGCACAACAGACAATCGGCTGCTCTGATGCCGCCGTGTTCCGGCTGTCAGCGCAGG
GGCGCCCGGTTCTTTTTGTCAAGACCGACCTGTCCGGTGCCCTGAATGAACTGCAAGACGAGGCAGCGCG
GCTATCGTGGCTGGCCACGACGGGCGTTCCTTGCGCAGCTGTGCTCGACGTTGTCACTGAAGCGGGAAGG
GACTGGCTGCTATTGGGCGAAGTGCCGGGGCAGGATCTCCTGTCATCTCACCTTGCTCCTGCCGAGAAAG
TATCCATCATGGCTGATGCAATGCGGCGGCTGCATACGCTTGATCCGGCTACCTGCCCATTCGACCACCA
AGCGAAACATCGCATCGAGCGAGCACGTACTCGGATGGAAGCCGGTCTTGTCGATCAGGATGATCTGGAC
GAAGAGCATCAGGGGCTCGCGCCAGCCGAACTGTTCGCCAGGCTCAAGGCGAGCATGCCCGACGGCGAGG
ATCTCGTCGTGACCCATGGCGATGCCTGCTTGCCGAATATCATGGTGGAAAATGGCCGCTTTTCTGGATT
CATCGACTGTGGCCGGCTGGGTGTGGCGGACCGCTATCAGGACATAGCGTTGGCTACCCGTGATATTGCT
GAAGAGCTTGGCGGCGAATGGGCTGACCGCTTCCTCGTGCTTTACGGTATCGCCGCTCCCGATTCGCAGC
GCATCGCCTTCTATCGCCTTCTTGACGAGTTCTTC
